Addgene plasmid #224729: pcDNA3.1-HA-GTSE1-S555A
Purpose: For expression of HA-tagged GTSE1 protein with S555A mutation
Depositing lab: Michele Pagano. Depositing organization: NYU Grossman School of Medicine. Publication: Stabilization of GTSE1 by cyclin D1-CDK4/6-mediated phosphorylation promotes cell proliferation: relevance in cancer prognosis. Garcia-Vazquez N, Gonzalez-Robles TJ, Lane E, Spasskaya D, Zhang Q, Kerzhnerman M, Jeong Y, Collu M, Simoneschi D, Ruggles KV, Rona G, Kaisari S, Pagano M. bioRxiv [Preprint]. 2025 Jan 23:2024.06.26.600797. doi: 10.1101/2024.06.26.600797. PubMed 38979260.
Backbone
  Vector backbone: pcDNA3.1
  Vector type: Mammalian Expression
Growth in bacteria
  Bacterial resistance: Ampicillin, 100 μg/mL
  Growth temperature: 37°C
  Growth strain: NEB Stable
  Copy number: Unknown
Gene/Insert
  Gene/Insert name: GTSE1 (alt name: B99)
  Species: H. sapiens (human)
  Insert size (bp): 2200
  Mutation: Serine 555 to Alanine
  Entrez Gene: GTSE1 (a.k.a. B99)
  Promoter: CMV
  Tag / fusion protein: HA (N terminal on backbone)
  Cloning method: Unknown
  Sequencing primers: 5′ CMV Forward
Terms and licenses: Academic/Nonprofit Terms; Industry Terms: Not Available to Industry
Depositor comments: Please visit https://doi.org/10.1101/2024.06.26.600797 for bioRxiv preprint.
How to cite: pcDNA3.1-HA-GTSE1-S555A was a gift from Michele Pagano (Addgene plasmid # 224729 ; http://n2t.net/addgene:224729 ; RRID:Addgene_224729)
