[The description below was written by a language model from this plasmid's Addgene catalogue record and pLannotate feature annotations shown in this document.]
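Description:
pcDNA3.1-HA-GTSE1-S555A is a mammalian expression plasmid of about 7.6 kb, built on the pcDNA3.1 backbone, that drives production of human GTSE1 (also called B99) carrying a serine-to-alanine substitution at residue 555 and an N-terminal HA epitope tag. It is maintained in E. coli through a high-copy ColE1/pUC-type origin and selected with ampicillin via the β-lactamase gene and its own promoter. An f1 origin is also present, which would permit single-stranded DNA production. Short annotated fragments of bom, lac regulatory elements, lacI, ble and an HIV-1 LTR appear to be backbone remnants or partial matches with no evident role in the design.

The expression cassette consists of the human cytomegalovirus immediate-early enhancer and promoter, followed by the GTSE1 coding sequence of roughly 2.2 kb and the bovine growth hormone polyadenylation signal. T7 and SP6 promoters flank the insert and can serve for in vitro transcription or as sequencing sites. The HA tag is listed in the catalogue as backbone-encoded at the N terminus, but it is not annotated separately in the feature table; it presumably lies in the interval between the T7 promoter and the start of the GTSE1 open reading frame. A second cassette, with the SV40 early promoter driving the neomycin phosphotransferase gene and an SV40 poly(A) signal, allows G418 selection of stably transfected mammalian cells.

Replacing serine 555 with alanine removes a potential phosphorylation site. The associated study concerns stabilisation of GTSE1 by cyclin D1-CDK4/6-mediated phosphorylation, so the construct is probably a phospho-deficient mutant for comparison with wild-type GTSE1, with the HA tag used for detection or immunoprecipitation.
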