Features (pLannotate 1.2.2; 21 found; start..end, strand, type, name):
     28..80      -  misc_feature   bom (fragment): basis of mobility region from pBR322
    235..614     +  enhancer       CMV enhancer: human cytomegalovirus immediate early enhancer
    615..818     +  promoter       CMV promoter: human cytomegalovirus (CMV) immediate early promoter
    814..847     +  LTR            5' LTR (truncated) (fragment): truncated 5' long terminal repeat (LTR) from HIV-1
    863..881     +  promoter       T7 promoter: promoter for bacteriophage T7 RNA polymerase
   1000..3159    +  CDS            GTSE1: GTSE1_HUMAN - Experimental evidence at protein level: Swiss-Prot protein existence level 1. May be involved in p53-induced cell cycle arrest in G2/M phase by interfering with microtubule rearrangements that are required to enter mitosis. Overexpression delays G2/M phase progression. From Homo sapiens (Human).
   3190..3208    -  promoter       SP6 promoter: promoter for bacteriophage SP6 RNA polymerase
   3234..3458    +  polyA_signal   bGH poly(A) signal: bovine growth hormone polyadenylation signal
   3462..3483    +  promoter       SV40 promoter (fragment): SV40 enhancer and early promoter
   3504..3932    +  rep_origin     f1 ori (sequence partly withheld): f1 bacteriophage origin of replication; arrow indicates direction of (+) strand synthesis
   3946..4275    +  promoter       SV40 promoter: SV40 enhancer and early promoter
   4342..5133    +  CDS            neo: KKA2_KLEPN - Also known as kan, nptII. Experimental evidence at protein level: Swiss-Prot protein existence level 1. Resistance to kanamycin, neomycin, paromomycin, ribostamycin, butirosin and gentamicin B. From Klebsiella pneumoniae.
   5157..5315    +  CDS            ble (fragment): BLE_KLEPN - Experimental evidence at protein level: Swiss-Prot protein existence level 1. Binding protein with a strong affinity to the bleomycin family of antibiotics. Binds to CL990; an antimitotic-antibiotic compound. From Klebsiella pneumoniae.
   5310..5431    +  polyA_signal   SV40 poly(A) signal: SV40 polyadenylation signal
   5504..5520    -  protein_bind   lac operator: The lac repressor binds to the lac operator to inhibit transcription in E. coli. This inhibition can be relieved by adding lactose or isopropyl-β-D-thiogalactopyranoside (IPTG). lac repressor encoded by lacI
   5528..5558    -  promoter       lac promoter: promoter for the E. coli lac operon
   5573..5594    -  protein_bind   CAP binding site: CAP binding activates transcription in the presence of cAMP. E. coli catabolite activator protein
   5607..5699    -  CDS            lacI (fragment): lac repressor; lacI; The lac repressor binds to the lac operator to inhibit transcription in E. coli. This inhibition can be relieved by adding lactose or isopropyl-β-D-thiogalactopyranoside (IPTG).
   5882..6470    -  rep_origin     ori: high-copy-number ColE1/pMB1/pBR322/pUC origin of replication
   6641..7501    -  CDS            AmpR: β-lactamase; bla; confers resistance to ampicillin, carbenicillin, and related antibiotics
   7502..7606    -  promoter       AmpR promoter: bla
>Addgene plasmid #224729 | pcDNA3.1-HA-GTSE1-S555A | addgene full sequence | sequence record 448803 | Addgene NGS Result
GACGGATCGGGAGATCTCCCGATCCCCTATGGTGCACTCTCAGTACAATCTGCTCTGATGCCGCATAGTT
AAGCCAGTATCTGCTCCCTGCTTGTGTGTTGGAGGTCGCTGAGTAGTGCGCGAGCAAAATTTAAGCTACA
ACAAGGCAAGGCTTGACCGACAATTGCATGAAGAATCTGCTTAGGGTTAGGCGTTTTGCGCTGCTTCGCG
ATGTACGGGCCAGATATACGCGTTGACATTGATTATTGACTAGTTATTAATAGTAATCAATTACGGGGTC
ATTAGTTCATAGCCCATATATGGAGTTCCGCGTTACATAACTTACGGTAAATGGCCCGCCTGGCTGACCG
CCCAACGACCCCCGCCCATTGACGTCAATAATGACGTATGTTCCCATAGTAACGCCAATAGGGACTTTCC
ATTGACGTCAATGGGTGGAGTATTTACGGTAAACTGCCCACTTGGCAGTACATCAAGTGTATCATATGCC
AAGTACGCCCCCTATTGACGTCAATGACGGTAAATGGCCCGCCTGGCATTATGCCCAGTACATGACCTTA
TGGGACTTTCCTACTTGGCAGTACATCTACGTATTAGTCATCGCTATTACCATGGTGATGCGGTTTTGGC
AGTACATCAATGGGCGTGGATAGCGGTTTGACTCACGGGGATTTCCAAGTCTCCACCCCATTGACGTCAA
TGGGAGTTTGTTTTGGCACCAAAATCAACGGGACTTTCCAAAATGTCGTAACAACTCCGCCCCATTGACG
CAAATGGGCGGTAGGCGTGTACGGTGGGAGGTCTATATAAGCAGAGCTCTCTGGCTAACTAGAGAACCCA
CTGCTTACTGGCTTATCGAAATTAATACGACTCACTATAGGGAGACCCAAGCTTACCATGGCCTACCCCT
ACGACGTGCCCGACTACGCCTCCCTCGGATCCATGGAAGGAGGCGGCGGCCGCGATGAGCCTTCAGCCTG
CCGGGCAGGGGACGTGAACATGGATGACCCTAAGAAGGAAGACATTCTTCTTTTGGCCGATGAAAAATTT
GACTTCGATCTTTCATTGTCTTCTTCGAGTGCAAATGAAGATGATGAAGTCTTCTTCGGACCCTTTGGAC
ATAAAGAAAGATGTATTGCTGCCAGCTTGGAATTAAATAATCCGGTTCCCGAACAGCCTCCGTTGCCCAC
ATCTGAGAGTCCCTTTGCCTGGAGCCCTCTGGCCGGGGAGAAGTTCGTGGAGGTGTACAAAGAAGCTCAC
TTACTGGCTTTACACATTGAGAGCAGCAGCCGGAACCAGGCAGCCCAAGCTGCCAAGCCTGAAGACCCTC
GGAGCCAGGGCGTGGAAAGATTCATACAGGAGTCAAAATTAAAAATAAACCTCTTTGAGAAAGAAAAGGA
AATGAAGAAAAGCCCCACGTCTCTTAAAAGGGAGACATACTACCTGTCAGACAGCCCCTTGCTGGGGCCC
CCTGTGGGTGAGCCTCGGCTCTTGGCCTCCTCCCCGGCCCTGCCCAGCTCTGGTGCCCAGGCCCGCCTCA
CCCGGGCGCCGGGGCCTCCGCACTCTGCTCATGCTTTGCCCAGGGAATCATGCACTGCTCATGCTGCAAG
TCAGGCAGCGACTCAGAGGAAGCCCGGGACCAAATTGCTGCTGCCTCGAGCGGCCTCTGTTAGAGGAAGA
AGCATCCCTGGGGCTGCGGAGAAGCCCAAGAAAGAGATTCCAGCTAGTCCTTCCAGGACAAAAATCCCAG
CTGAGAAGGAATCCCACCGGGATGTTCTCCCTGACAAACCTGCCCCGGGTGCTGTCAATGTGCCGGCCGC
CGGAAGCCACTTGGGCCAGGGCAAGCGGGCGATCCCTGTTCCAAACAAGTTGGGGCTGAAGAAGACCCTG
TTAAAAGCACCCGGCTCTACCAGCAATCTCGCAAGGAAGTCCTCCTCGGGGCCTGTTTGGAGCGGGGCAT
CCAGTGCGTGCACATCCCCAGCAGTGGGCAAAGCTAAATCAAGTGAATTTGCAAGTATTCCTGCAAATAG
CTCCCGGCCTCTGTCAAACATCAGCAAGTCAGGCAGAATGGGACCCGCCATGCTGCGGCCAGCTCTGCCT
GCAGGCCCTGTGGGGGCATCCTCCTGGCAGGCCAAGCGGGTCGATGTTTCTGAGCTGGCAGCGGAGCAGC
TCACGGCACCCCCCTCAGCATCCCCCACCCAACCCCAGACTCCGGAAGGTGGCGGCCAGTGGCTGAACTC
CAGTTGCGCTTGGTCAGAATCTTCTCAATTGAATAAGACTAGAAGTATCAGACGGCGAGATTCCTGTCTA
AATTCCAAGACAAAGGTTATGCCTACTCCTACAAATCAATTTAAAATTCCTAAGTTTTCTATTGGTGACT
CCCCGGACAGCTCAACACCAAAGCTTTCGCGGGCACAGCGGCCGCAGTCGTGCACGTCAGTTGGCAGGGT
CACTGTCCACAGCACCCCGGTTAGACGCTCATCTGGGCCAGCACCACAAAGCCTGCTGAGCGCATGGCGT
GTGTCAGCCTTGCCCACACCCGCCAGCCGGCGCTGCTCTGGCCTTCCACCGATGACCCCCAAAACGATGC
CCAGGGCCGTGGGCGCTCCCCTGTGTGTGCCAGCTCGGAGACGTTCCTCTGAGCCCCGCAAGAACTCTGC
AATGAGAACTGAACCAACAAGGGAGAGCAACAGAAAGACAGATTCCAGGCTGGTGGATGTGTCCCCTGAC
AGGGGTTCTCCTCCTTCCCGTGTGCCTCAGGCACTTAACTTTTCTCCAGAGGAAAGCGATTCTACTTTCT
CCAAAAGTACTGCCACAGAAGTAGCTCGGGAGGAAGCCAAGCCGGGTGGAGATGCAGCCCCTAGTGAGGC
TCTTCTTGTAGATATCAAACTGGAACCACTCGCGGTCACTCCAGATGCTGCAAGCCAGCCCCTCATTGAC
CTTCCTCTCATCGACTTCTGCGATACCCCAGAAGCACACGTGGCTGTAGGATCTGAAAGCAGGCCTCTGA
TCGACCTCATGACAAACACTCCAGACATGAATAAAAATGTGGCCAAACCTTCACCGGTGGTGGGACAGCT
CATAGACCTGAGCTCCCCTCTGATCCAGCTGAGCCCTGAGGCTGACAAGGAGAACGTGGATTCCCCACTC
CTCAAGTTCTAAGTCGAGCATGCATCTAGAGGGCCCTATTCTATAGTGTCACCTAAATGCTAGAGCTCGC
TGATCAGCCTCGACTGTGCCTTCTAGTTGCCAGCCATCTGTTGTTTGCCCCTCCCCCGTGCCTTCCTTGA
CCCTGGAAGGTGCCACTCCCACTGTCCTTTCCTAATAAAATGAGGAAATTGCATCGCATTGTCTGAGTAG
GTGTCATTCTATTCTGGGGGGTGGGGTGGGGCAGGACAGCAAGGGGGAGGATTGGGAAGACAATAGCAGG
CATGCTGGGGATGCGGTGGGCTCTATGGCTTCTGAGGCGGAAAGAACCAGCTGGGGCTCTAGGGGGTATC
CCC
[124 nt withheld, positions 3504-3627]
C
[91 nt withheld, positions 3629-3719]
A
[49 nt withheld, positions 3721-3769]
CCTTTGACGTTGGAGTCCACGTTCTTT
[37 nt withheld, positions 3797-3833]
ACCCTATCTCGGTCTATTCTTTTGATTTATAAGGGATTTTGCCGATTTCGGCCTATTGGTTAAAAAATGA
GCTGATTTAACAAAAATTTAACGCGAATTAATTCTGTGGAATGTGTGTCAGTTAGGGTGTGGAAAGTCCC
CAGGCTCCCCAGCAGGCAGAAGTATGCAAAGCATGCATCTCAATTAGTCAGCAACCAGGTGTGGAAAGTC
CCCAGGCTCCCCAGCAGGCAGAAGTATGCAAAGCATGCATCTCAATTAGTCAGCAACCATAGTCCCGCCC
CTAACTCCGCCCATCCCGCCCCTAACTCCGCCCAGTTCCGCCCATTCTCCGCCCCATGGCTGACTAATTT
TTTTTATTTATGCAGAGGCCGAGGCCGCCTCTGCCTCTGAGCTATTCCAGAAGTAGTGAGGAGGCTTTTT
TGGAGGCCTAGGCTTTTGCAAAAAGCTCCCGGGAGCTTGTATATCCATTTTCGGATCTGATCAAGAGACA
GGATGAGGATCGTTTCGCATGATTGAACAAGATGGATTGCACGCAGGTTCTCCGGCCGCTTGGGTGGAGA
GGCTATTCGGCTATGACTGGGCACAACAGACAATCGGCTGCTCTGATGCCGCCGTGTTCCGGCTGTCAGC
GCAGGGGCGCCCGGTTCTTTTTGTCAAGACCGACCTGTCCGGTGCCCTGAATGAACTGCAGGACGAGGCA
GCGCGGCTATCGTGGCTGGCCACGACGGGCGTTCCTTGCGCAGCTGTGCTCGACGTTGTCACTGAAGCGG
GAAGGGACTGGCTGCTATTGGGCGAAGTGCCGGGGCAGGATCTCCTGTCATCTCACCTTGCTCCTGCCGA
GAAAGTATCCATCATGGCTGATGCAATGCGGCGGCTGCATACGCTTGATCCGGCTACCTGCCCATTCGAC
CACCAAGCGAAACATCGCATCGAGCGAGCACGTACTCGGATGGAAGCCGGTCTTGTCGATCAGGATGATC
TGGACGAAGAGCATCAGGGGCTCGCGCCAGCCGAACTGTTCGCCAGGCTCAAGGCGCGCATGCCCGACGG
CGAGGATCTCGTCGTGACCCATGGCGATGCCTGCTTGCCGAATATCATGGTGGAAAATGGCCGCTTTTCT
GGATTCATCGACTGTGGCCGGCTGGGTGTGGCGGACCGCTATCAGGACATAGCGTTGGCTACCCGTGATA
TTGCTGAAGAGCTTGGCGGCGAATGGGCTGACCGCTTCCTCGTGCTTTACGGTATCGCCGCTCCCGATTC
GCAGCGCATCGCCTTCTATCGCCTTCTTGACGAGTTCTTCTGAGCGGGACTCTGGGGTTCGAAATGACCG
ACCAAGCGACGCCCAACCTGCCATCACGAGATTTCGATTCCACCGCCGCCTTCTATGAAAGGTTGGGCTT
CGGAATCGTTTTCCGGGACGCCGGCTGGATGATCCTCCAGCGCGGGGATCTCATGCTGGAGTTCTTCGCC
CACCCCAACTTGTTTATTGCAGCTTATAATGGTTACAAATAAAGCAATAGCATCACAAATTTCACAAATA
AAGCATTTTTTTCACTGCATTCTAGTTGTGGTTTGTCCAAACTCATCAATGTATCTTATCATGTCTGTAT
ACCGTCGACCTCTAGCTAGAGCTTGGCGTAATCATGGTCATAGCTGTTTCCTGTGTGAAATTGTTATCCG
CTCACAATTCCACACAACATACGAGCCGGAAGCATAAAGTGTAAAGCCTGGGGTGCCTAATGAGTGAGCT
AACTCACATTAATTGCGTTGCGCTCACTGCCCGCTTTCCAGTCGGGAAACCTGTCGTGCCAGCTGCATTA
ATGAATCGGCCAACGCGCGGGGAGAGGCGGTTTGCGTATTGGGCGCTCTTCCGCTTCCTCGCTCACTGAC
TCGCTGCGCTCGGTCGTTCGGCTGCGGCGAGCGGTATCAGCTCACTCAAAGGCGGTAATACGGTTATCCA
CAGAATCAGGGGATAACGCAGGAAAGAACATGTGAGCAAAAGGCCAGCAAAAGGCCAGGAACCGTAAAAA
GGCCGCGTTGCTGGCGTTTTTCCATAGGCTCCGCCCCCCTGACGAGCATCACAAAAATCGACGCTCAAGT
CAGAGGTGGCGAAACCCGACAGGACTATAAAGATACCAGGCGTTTCCCCCTGGAAGCTCCCTCGTGCGCT
CTCCTGTTCCGACCCTGCCGCTTACCGGATACCTGTCCGCCTTTCTCCCTTCGGGAAGCGTGGCGCTTTC
TCATAGCTCACGCTGTAGGTATCTCAGTTCGGTGTAGGTCGTTCGCTCCAAGCTGGGCTGTGTGCACGAA
CCCCCCGTTCAGCCCGACCGCTGCGCCTTATCCGGTAACTATCGTCTTGAGTCCAACCCGGTAAGACACG
ACTTATCGCCACTGGCAGCAGCCACTGGTAACAGGATTAGCAGAGCGAGGTATGTAGGCGGTGCTACAGA
GTTCTTGAAGTGGTGGCCTAACTACGGCTACACTAGAAGAACAGTATTTGGTATCTGCGCTCTGCTGAAG
CCAGTTACCTTCGGAAAAAGAGTTGGTAGCTCTTGATCCGGCAAACAAACCACCGCTGGTAGCGGTGGTT
TTTTTGTTTGCAAGCAGCAGATTACGCGCAGAAAAAAAGGATCTCAAGAAGATCCTTTGATCTTTTCTAC
GGGGTCTGACGCTCAGTGGAACGAAAACTCACGTTAAGGGATTTTGGTCATGAGATTATCAAAAAGGATC
TTCACCTAGATCCTTTTAAATTAAAAATGAAGTTTTAAATCAATCTAAAGTATATATGAGTAAACTTGGT
CTGACAGTTACCAATGCTTAATCAGTGAGGCACCTATCTCAGCGATCTGTCTATTTCGTTCATCCATAGT
TGCCTGACTCCCCGTCGTGTAGATAACTACGATACGGGAGGGCTTACCATCTGGCCCCAGTGCTGCAATG
ATACCGCGAGACCCACGCTCACCGGCTCCAGATTTATCAGCAATAAACCAGCCAGCCGGAAGGGCCGAGC
GCAGAAGTGGTCCTGCAACTTTATCCGCCTCCATCCAGTCTATTAATTGTTGCCGGGAAGCTAGAGTAAG
TAGTTCGCCAGTTAATAGTTTGCGCAACGTTGTTGCCATTGCTACAGGCATCGTGGTGTCACGCTCGTCG
TTTGGTATGGCTTCATTCAGCTCCGGTTCCCAACGATCAAGGCGAGTTACATGATCCCCCATGTTGTGCA
AAAAAGCGGTTAGCTCCTTCGGTCCTCCGATCGTTGTCAGAAGTAAGTTGGCCGCAGTGTTATCACTCAT
GGTTATGGCAGCACTGCATAATTCTCTTACTGTCATGCCATCCGTAAGATGCTTTTCTGTGACTGGTGAG
TACTCAACCAAGTCATTCTGAGAATAGTGTATGCGGCGACCGAGTTGCTCTTGCCCGGCGTCAATACGGG
ATAATACCGCGCCACATAGCAGAACTTTAAAAGTGCTCATCATTGGAAAACGTTCTTCGGGGCGAAAACT
CTCAAGGATCTTACCGCTGTTGAGATCCAGTTCGATGTAACCCACTCGTGCACCCAACTGATCTTCAGCA
TCTTTTACTTTCACCAGCGTTTCTGGGTGAGCAAAAACAGGAAGGCAAAATGCCGCAAAAAAGGGAATAA
GGGCGACACGGAAATGTTGAATACTCATACTCTTCCTTTTTCAATATTATTGAAGCATTTATCAGGGTTA
TTGTCTCATGAGCGGATACATATTTGAATGTATTTAGAAAAATAAACAAATAGGGGTTCCGCGCACATTT
CCCCGAAAAGTGCCACCTGACGTC
